>Addgene plasmid #228900 | Luke-2 | addgene full sequence | sequence record 461438 | Addgene NGS Result
CTAGGGTCTAACACGTGCCATTGGCTCCCATTGGTCGGTGGCTTACGTGTTCGGCCAATTGTGTTTCAGC
ACTTTTTGTTCGACCAACGAAATTCACGGCTTCAAACTCGGTGGTGCGGTGATCTGCTTCCAGTGGTGTG
CGGGGCGACACCAGCGCCTTGAGACCAAGGGTGAGCCATTACCGCGGTGCAGAACTGTTCACTTATAGCT
CCGGTTGCACTCCACATGGTGGTCTGTGTCTATGGGCTTAACTGTTGCGGGGGTCGCAAGATCCCATTGT
TCTGTTGGTGGTAGAGGGCCAGGGGTGCAACCAGTGCACTTTCTCTCGACTGGGCCACCTCACCTGTACC
CGTCGACCACCTATAAATTGTTCACCACTCGCTCACTCCATTCTTCACTCAACCAACCAACACACCTTGC
GCTACCAACAACCTCTACAACCCTCAACCATCATATGAATGAAGCTTCTCTTCTGCTTGACCGTTCTTGC
CGCCCTTATCTTCTCCTGTGCCTCTGCTCAGAGTTGCACGGCATCGCTCAACCAGACGCGCCAGGCCTCG
TGGGTGGACTCTGAGCAGTTCCCGCGCTCCCTGTGGACCGTCGAGATCCGCAACACGGGCCAGCAGGCCG
TCACCAACGTGCTCCTCTCCATCCAGGGCTCCATCAACCAGATCTGGGAGGTGGTGCTGGTCAACGACAG
CCTCTACCGCCTGCCGGACTGGCGCCTGCAGGTGGGCGGCATCCCGGCGGGCCAGAGCCACGTGTTCGGG
TTCATCGTCAACAACAACAGCACGGCGGCGCCCGTGTCGCTGGTGAGCGTCCAGTGCGGCAACGTCACCG
TGCCCTCGCCTTCGCCCTCGGCCTCTGCCTCGTCGGTGCCTTCGCCCTCGGCCTCGGCCTCTGCTGCGCC
CAGCCCCAGCGCTGGCGCGAGTCCCAGCTCGAGCCCGAGGCCCAGCCCGTCGGGCGGGTGCTCGCTCCTG
GCGTCGCAGGTGGCACGCTCAGGCGCCGGCGGGTCGTGGAGCGACAACTCCAATCGGTTCCAGATCTATG
ACATCACGCTCAACAACAATGGCGCCAGCCGCTTGACCCAGGCCTCGCTCACCATCGCCATCGCCGCCGA
CCAGGCCATCGCCCAGTTCTGGAACCTGGAGCGGGTCGACGCCACCAACACGTTCAACATCGAGAGCTTC
CTGCTGCCGGCGCCGGGCGGGTCGCAGTCGGGCCTGGGCTACGTGCTGCAGACGCCGCTCAACTCCACGT
CCGACGGGTCGTCCATCGGCGCCGTCAACTTCCGCTGCACTAGTGTGAGCAAGGGCGAGGAGCTGTTCAC
CGGGGTGGTGCCCATCCTGGTCGAGCTGGACGGCGACGTAAACGGCCACAAGTTCAGCGTGTCCGGCGAG
GGCGAGGGCGATGCCACCTACGGCAAGCTGACCCTGAAGTTCATCTGCACCACCGGCAAGCTGCCCGTGC
CCTGGCCCACCCTCGTGACCACCCTGACCTACGGCGTGCAGTGCTTCAGCCGCTACCCCGACCACATGAA
GCAGCACGACTTCTTCAAGTCCGCCATGCCCGAAGGCTACGTCCAGGAGCGCACCATCTTCTTCAAGGAC
GACGGCAACTACAAGACCCGCGCCGAGGTGAAGTTCGAGGGCGACACCCTGGTGAACCGCATCGAGCTGA
AGGGCATCGACTTCAAGGAGGACGGCAACATCCTGGGGCACAAGCTGGAGTACAACTACAACAGCCACAA
CGTCTATATCATGGCCGACAAGCAGAAGAACGGCATCAAGGTGAACTTCAAGATCCGCCACAACATCGAG
GACGGCAGCGTGCAGCTCGCCGACCACTACCAGCAGAACACCCCCATCGGCGACGGCCCCGTGCTGCTGC
CCGACAACCACTACCTGAGCACCCAGTCCGCCCTGAGCAAAGACCCCAACGAGAAGCGCGATCACATGGT
CCTGCTGGAGTTCGTGACCGCCGCCGGGATCACTCTCGGCATGGACGAGCTGTACAAGTTCTAGACCCAA
CTTGTTTATTGCAGCTTATAATGGTTACAAATAAAGCAATAGCATCACAAATTTCACAAATAAAGCATTT
TTTTCACTGCATTCTAGTTGTGGTTTGTCCAAACTCATCAATGTATCTTAAACAACAACAATTGCATTCA
TTTTATGTTTCAGGTTCAGGGGGAGATGTGGGAGGTTTTTTAAAGCAAGTAAAACCTCTACAAATGTGGT
AAAATCCGATAAGGATCGATCCGGGCTGGCGTAATAGCGAAGAGGCCCGCACCGATCGCCCTTCCCAACA
GTTGCGCAGCCTGAATGGCGAATGG
[124 nt withheld, positions 2336-2459]
C
[91 nt withheld, positions 2461-2551]
A
[49 nt withheld, positions 2553-2601]
CCTTTGACGTTGGAGTCCACGTTCTTT
[37 nt withheld, positions 2629-2665]
ACCCTATCTCGGTCTATTCTTTTGATTTATAAGGGATTTTGCCGATTTCGGCCTATTGGTTAAAAAATGA
GCTGATTTAACAAAAATTTAACGCGAATTTTAACAAAATATTAACGCTTACAATTTCCTGATGCGGTATT
TTCTCCTTACGCATCTGTGCGGTATTTCACACCGCATACGCGGATCTGCGCAGCACCATGGCCTGAAATA
ACCTCTGAAAGAGGAACTTGGTTAGGTACCTTCTGAGGCGGAAAGAACCAGCTGTGGAATGTGTGTCAGT
TAGGGTGTGGAAAGTCCCCAGGCTCCCCAGCAGGCAGAAGTATGCAAAGCATGCATCTCAATTAGTCAGC
AACCAGGTGTGGAAAGTCCCCAGGCTCCCCAGCAGGCAGAAGTATGCAAAGCATGCATCTCAATTAGTCA
GCAACCATAGTCCCGCCCCTAACTCCGCCCATCCCGCCCCTAACTCCGCCCAGTTCCGCCCATTCTCCGC
CCCATGGCTGACTAATTTTTTTTATTTATGCAGAGGCCGAGGCCGCCTCGGCCTCTGAGCTATTCCAGAA
GTAGTGAGGAGGCTTTTTTGGAGGATCAAACGACGCCTTGCAACAAGCTGAGAAAAAACCAGGATCGGCA
AGGAAGGATTTTCAACGGAAACGTTGGCATCACCGGGTATAAAAAGGGGCCAATTTTTTTGTTGATTTGT
TGCGCGAATTCTTGCTTTCGGCATCGAATTCAAGGGAGAAGGAGTCGATTCACACATACAACAAGATCCT
AGGCTTTTGCAAAAAGCTTGATTCTTCTGACACAACAGTCTCGAACTTAAGGCTAGAGCCACCATGATTG
AACAAGATGGATTGCACGCAGGTTCTCCGGCCGCTTGGGTGGAGAGGCTATTCGGCTATGACTGGGCACA
ACAGACAATCGGCTGCTCTGATGCCGCCGTGTTCCGGCTGTCAGCGCAGGGGCGCCCGGTTCTTTTTGTC
AAGACCGACCTGTCCGGTGCCCTGAATGAACTGCAGGACGAGGCAGCGCGGCTATCGTGGCTGGCCACGA
CGGGCGTTCCTTGCGCAGCTGTGCTCGACGTTGTCACTGAAGCGGGAAGGGACTGGCTGCTATTGGGCGA
AGTGCCGGGGCAGGATCTCCTGTCATCTCACCTTGCTCCTGCCGAGAAAGTATCCATCATGGCTGATGCA
ATGCGGCGGCTGCATACGCTTGATCCGGCTACCTGCCCATTCGACCACCAAGCGAAACATCGCATCGAGC
GAGCACGTACTCGGATGGAAGCCGGTCTTGTCGATCAGGATGATCTGGACGAAGAGCATCAGGGGCTCGC
GCCAGCCGAACTGTTCGCCAGGCTCAAGGCGCGCATGCCCGACGGCGAGGATCTCGTCGTGACCCATGGC
GATGCCTGCTTGCCGAATATCATGGTGGAAAATGGCCGCTTTTCTGGATTCATCGACTGTGGCCGGCTGG
GTGTGGCGGACCGCTATCAGGACATAGCGTTGGCTACCCGTGATATTGCTGAAGAGCTTGGCGGCGAATG
GGCTGACCGCTTCCTCGTGCTTTACGGTATCGCCGCTCCCGATTCGCAGCGCATCGCCTTCTATCGCCTT
CTTGACGAGTTCTTCTGAGCGGGACTCTGGGGTTCGAAATGACCGACCAAGCGACGCCCAACCTGCCATC
ACGATGGCCGCAATAAAATATCTTTATTTTCATTACATCTGTGTGTTGGTTTTTTGTGTGAATCGATAGC
GATAAGGATCCGCGTATGGTGCACTCTCAGTACAATCTGCTCTGATGCCGCATAGTTAAGCCAGCCCCGA
CACCCGCCAACACCCGCTGACGCGCCCTGACGGGCTTGTCTGCTCCCGGCATCCGCTTACAGACAAGCTG
TGACCGTCTCCGGGAGCTGCATGTGTCAGAGGTTTTCACCGTCATCACCGAAACGCGCGAGACGAAAGGG
CCTCGTGATACGCCTATTTTTATAGGTTAATGTCATGATAATAATGGTTTCTTAGACGTCAGGTGGCACT
TTTCGGGGAAATGTGCGCGGAACCCCTATTTGTTTATTTTTCTAAATACATTCAAATATGTATCCGCTCA
TGAGACAATAACCCTGATAAATGCTTCAATAATATTGAAAAAGGAAGAGTATGAGTATTCAACATTTCCG
TGTCGCCCTTATTCCCTTTTTTGCGGCATTTTGCCTTCCTGTTTTTGCTCACCCAGAAACGCTGGTGAAA
GTAAAAGATGCTGAAGATCAGTTGGGTGCACGAGTGGGTTACATCGAACTGGATCTCAACAGCGGTAAGA
TCCTTGAGAGTTTTCGCCCCGAAGAACGTTTTCCAATGATGAGCACTTTTAAAGTTCTGCTATGTGGCGC
GGTATTATCCCGTATTGACGCCGGGCAAGAGCAACTCGGTCGCCGCATACACTATTCTCAGAATGACTTG
GTTGAGTACTCACCAGTCACAGAAAAGCATCTTACGGATGGCATGACAGTAAGAGAATTATGCAGTGCTG
CCATAACCATGAGTGATAACACTGCGGCCAACTTACTTCTGACAACGATCGGAGGACCGAAGGAGCTAAC
CGCTTTTTTGCACAACATGGGGGATCATGTAACTCGCCTTGATCGTTGGGAACCGGAGCTGAATGAAGCC
ATACCAAACGACGAGCGTGACACCACGATGCCTGTAGCAATGGCAACAACGTTGCGCAAACTATTAACTG
GCGAACTACTTACTCTAGCTTCCCGGCAACAATTAATAGACTGGATGGAGGCGGATAAAGTTGCAGGACC
ACTTCTGCGCTCGGCCCTTCCGGCTGGCTGGTTTATTGCTGATAAATCTGGAGCCGGTGAGCGTGGGTCT
CGCGGTATCATTGCAGCACTGGGGCCAGATGGTAAGCCCTCCCGTATCGTAGTTATCTACACGACGGGGA
GTCAGGCAACTATGGATGAACGAAATAGACAGATCGCTGAGATAGGTGCCTCACTGATTAAGCATTGGTA
ACTGTCAGACCAAGTTTACTCATATATACTTTAGATTGATTTAAAACTTCATTTTTAATTTAAAAGGATC
TAGGTGAAGATCCTTTTTGATAATCTCATGACCAAAATCCCTTAACGTGAGTTTTCGTTCCACTGAGCGT
CAGACCCCGTAGAAAAGATCAAAGGATCTTCTTGAGATCCTTTTTTTCTGCGCGTAATCTGCTGCTTGCA
AACAAAAAAACCACCGCTACCAGCGGTGGTTTGTTTGCCGGATCAAGAGCTACCAACTCTTTTTCCGAAG
GTAACTGGCTTCAGCAGAGCGCAGATACCAAATACTGTTCTTCTAGTGTAGCCGTAGTTAGGCCACCACT
TCAAGAACTCTGTAGCACCGCCTACATACCTCGCTCTGCTAATCCTGTTACCAGTGGCTGCTGCCAGTGG
CGATAAGTCGTGTCTTACCGGGTTGGACTCAAGACGATAGTTACCGGATAAGGCGCAGCGGTCGGGCTGA
ACGGGGGGTTCGTGCACACAGCCCAGCTTGGAGCGAACGACCTACACCGAACTGAGATACCTACAGCGTG
AGCTATGAGAAAGCGCCACGCTTCCCGAAGGGAGAAAGGCGGACAGGTATCCGGTAAGCGGCAGGGTCGG
AACAGGAGAGCGCACGAGGGAGCTTCCAGGGGGAAACGCCTGGTATCTTTATAGTCCTGTCGGGTTTCGC
CACCTCTGACTTGAGCGTCGATTTTTGTGATGCTCGTCAGGGGGGCGGAGCCTATGGAAAAACGCCAGCA
ACGCGGCCTTTTTACGGTTCCTGGCCTTTTGCTGGCCTTTTGCTCACATGGCTCGACAGAT
Features (pLannotate 1.2.2; 15 found; start..end, strand, type, name):
   1305..2018    +  CDS            EGFP: EGFP is a basic (constitutively fluorescent) green fluorescent protein published in 1996, derived from Aequorea victoria. It is reported to be a rapidly-maturing weak dimer with moderate acid sensitivity.
   2029..2150    +  polyA_signal   SV40 poly(A) signal: SV40 polyadenylation signal
   2173..2241    -  CDS            large T antigen (fragment): large T antigen from SV40 (simian virus 40)
   2265..2332    +  CDS            lacZα (fragment): LacZα fragment of β-galactosidase; lacZ fragment
   2336..2764    +  rep_origin     f1 ori (sequence partly withheld): f1 bacteriophage origin of replication; arrow indicates direction of (+) strand synthesis
   2792..2843    -  misc_feature   bom (fragment): basis of mobility region from pBR322
   2949..3246    +  promoter       SV40 promoter: SV40 enhancer and early promoter
   3433..3453    +  promoter       SRα promoter (fragment): hybrid promoter consisting of the SV40 early promoter plus part of the long terminal repeat of human T-lymphotrophic virus 1
   3499..4290    +  CDS            neo: KKA2_KLEPN - Also known as kan, nptII. Experimental evidence at protein level: Swiss-Prot protein existence level 1. Resistance to kanamycin, neomycin, paromomycin, ribostamycin, butirosin and gentamicin B. From Klebsiella pneumoniae.
   4357..4405    +  polyA_signal   poly(A) signal: synthetic polyadenylation signal
   4425..4479    -  misc_feature   bom (fragment): basis of mobility region from pBR322
   4581..4616    -  CDS            rop (fragment): Rop protein, which maintains plasmids at low copy number; rop
   4711..4815    +  promoter       AmpR promoter: bla
   4816..5676    +  CDS            AmpR: β-lactamase; bla; confers resistance to ampicillin, carbenicillin, and related antibiotics
   5847..6435    +  rep_origin     ori: high-copy-number ColE1/pMB1/pBR322/pUC origin of replication
