[The description below was written by a language model from this plasmid's Addgene catalogue record and pLannotate feature annotations shown in this document.]
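Description:
Luke-2 is an Acanthamoeba expression plasmid built on the pGAPDH backbone, with a catalogued total size of about 6.5 kb (5,655 bp of backbone plus the insert), which closely matches the 6,506 nt sequenced record. It is propagated in E. coli through a ColE1/pUC-type origin and an ampicillin resistance gene (β-lactamase with its own promoter). An f1 phage origin is also present. The catalogue lists the plasmid as low copy, although the annotated origin is of the type usually described as high copy. Transfected amoebae are selected with G418 through a neo (nptII) cassette. In the feature table, this cassette lies downstream of an SV40 enhancer/early promoter region and is followed by a synthetic polyadenylation signal. Small annotated fragments of lacZα, rop, bom and SV40 large T antigen appear to be backbone remnants rather than functional parts.

The payload is the Acanthamoeba castellanii Neff gene for a CBM49 carbohydrate-binding-domain protein, otherwise annotated as uncharacterized and named Luke-2. It is unmutated and fused at its C terminus to eGFP. According to the record, expression is driven by the gene's own promoter rather than a heterologous one. Neither the promoter nor the Luke-2 coding sequence was recognised by the automated annotation, so they presumably occupy the unannotated region upstream of EGFP, which is followed by an SV40 poly(A) signal. Native promoter control preserves the normal timing of expression, which the associated study links, together with cellulose binding, to protein targeting in the double-layered cyst wall. The construct is used to visualise Luke-2–GFP, which localises to the inner cyst wall layer and the ostioles.
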