Addgene plasmid #228900: Luke-2
Purpose: Luke-2 localizes to the inner cyst wall and ostioles of Acanthamoeba tagged with eGFP
Depositing lab: John Samuelson. Publication: Cellulose binding and the timing of expression influence protein targeting to the double-layered cyst wall of Acanthamoeba. Kanakapura Sundararaj B, Goyal M, Samuelson J. mSphere. 2024 Sep 25;9(9):e0046624. doi: 10.1128/msphere.00466-24. Epub 2024 Aug 13. PubMed 39136454.
Backbone
  Vector backbone: pGAPDH
  Backbone size w/o insert (bp): 5655
  Total vector size (bp): 6501
  Vector type: Acanthamoeba expression vector
  Selectable markers: Neomycin (select with G418)
Growth in bacteria
  Bacterial resistance: Ampicillin, 100 μg/mL
  Growth temperature: 37°C
  Growth strain: NEB Stable
  Copy number: Low Copy
Gene/Insert
  Gene/Insert name: Carbohydrate binding domain cbm49 protein (alt name: Uncharacterized protein)
  Species: Acanthamoeba castellanii Neff
  Mutation: none
  GenBank ID: XM_004337618.1
  Promoter: Own
  Tag / fusion protein: eGFP (C terminal on insert)
  Cloning method: Other
  Sequencing primers: 5′ ATGAAGCTTCTCTTCTGCTTGACCGTTC
Terms and licenses: Academic/Nonprofit Terms; Industry Terms: Not Available to Industry
How to cite: Luke-2 was a gift from John Samuelson (Addgene plasmid # 228900 ; http://n2t.net/addgene:228900 ; RRID:Addgene_228900)
